[The description below was written by a language model from this plasmid's Addgene catalogue record and pLannotate feature annotations shown in this document.]
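Description:
pc3XB-ZF94 is a mammalian expression plasmid built on pc3XB, a modified version of the Invitrogen pcDNA3 backbone, and it carries a single engineered zinc finger module designated ZF94. It belongs to the Zinc Finger Consortium Modular Assembly Kit v1.0, a set of standardized reagents for building zinc finger arrays and zinc finger nucleases by modular assembly. The insert is only about 90 bp and encodes one C2H2-type finger, derived from the Barbas module set, that is recorded as recognizing the DNA triplet CCC. The automated annotation labels this short coding region as a fragment of human ZSCAN23. That label most likely reflects generic similarity among zinc finger motifs, not the true origin of the module.

The finger sits between XbaI and BamHI sites, both preserved after cloning, which suits a scheme in which individual modules are excised and joined in series to make multi-finger arrays. Upstream are the CMV immediate early enhancer and promoter, followed by a T7 promoter that also serves as the sequencing primer site. Downstream is the bovine growth hormone polyadenylation signal. An SV40 early promoter drives a neomycin phosphotransferase cassette ending in an SV40 poly(A) signal, allowing G418 selection in mammalian cells. In E. coli the plasmid is maintained at high copy by a ColE1/pUC-type origin and selected with ampicillin through the β-lactamase gene. An f1 origin is also present. Other small annotated fragments (HIV-1 LTR, ble, lacI, lac promoter elements, bom) appear to be backbone remnants or partial matches with no stated function. In practice the plasmid serves mainly as an archived source of one building block for constructing custom DNA-binding domains.
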