Addgene plasmid #13228: pc3XB-ZF94
Depositing lab: Daniel Voytas. Depositing organization: Iowa State University. Publication: Standardized reagents and protocols for engineering zinc finger nucleases by modular assembly. Wright DA, Thibodeau-Beganny S, Sander JD, Winfrey RJ, Hirsh AS, Eichtinger M, Fu F, Porteus MH, Dobbs D, Voytas DF, Joung JK. Nat Protoc. 2006;1(3):1637-52. doi: 10.1038/nprot.2006.259 PubMed 17406455.
Backbone
  Vector backbone: pc3XB
  Backbone manufacturer: Modified Invitrogen pcDNA3
  Backbone size w/o insert (bp): 5400
  Vector type: Mammalian Expression
  Selectable markers: Neomycin (select with G418)
Growth in bacteria
  Bacterial resistance: Ampicillin, 100 μg/mL
  Growth temperature: 37°C
  Growth strain: XL1 Blue
  Copy number: High Copy
Gene/Insert
  Gene/Insert name: ZF94
  Insert size (bp): 90
  Cloning method: Restriction Enzyme; 5′ cloning site XbaI (not destroyed); 3′ cloning site BamHI (not destroyed)
  Sequencing primers: 5′ T7
Terms and licenses: Academic/Nonprofit Terms; Industry Terms: Not Available to Industry
Depositor comments: Part of the Zinc Finger Consortium Modular Assembly Kit v1.0. Finger protein sequence: PGEKPYKCPECGKSFSSKKHLAEHQRTH. Target DNA sequence: CCC. This zinc finger is derived from the Barbas module set.
How to cite: pc3XB-ZF94 was a gift from Daniel Voytas (Addgene plasmid # 13228 ; http://n2t.net/addgene:13228 ; RRID:Addgene_13228)
