Features (pLannotate 1.2.2; 20 found; start..end, strand, type, name):
     28..80      -  misc_feature   bom (fragment): basis of mobility region from pBR322
    235..614     +  enhancer       CMV enhancer: human cytomegalovirus immediate early enhancer
    615..818     +  promoter       CMV promoter: human cytomegalovirus (CMV) immediate early promoter
    814..847     +  LTR            5' LTR (truncated) (fragment): truncated 5' long terminal repeat (LTR) from HIV-1
    863..881     +  promoter       T7 promoter: promoter for bacteriophage T7 RNA polymerase
    927..1010    +  CDS            ZSCAN23 (fragment): ZSC23_HUMAN - Also known as ZNF390, ZNF453. Experimental evidence at protein level: Swiss-Prot protein existence level 1. May be involved in transcriptional regulation. From Homo sapiens (Human).
   1062..1286    +  polyA_signal   bGH poly(A) signal: bovine growth hormone polyadenylation signal
   1290..1311    +  promoter       SV40 promoter (fragment): SV40 enhancer and early promoter
   1332..1760    +  rep_origin     f1 ori (sequence partly withheld): f1 bacteriophage origin of replication; arrow indicates direction of (+) strand synthesis
   1774..2103    +  promoter       SV40 promoter: SV40 enhancer and early promoter
   2174..2965    +  CDS            neo: KKA2_KLEPN - Also known as kan, nptII. Experimental evidence at protein level: Swiss-Prot protein existence level 1. Resistance to kanamycin, neomycin, paromomycin, ribostamycin, butirosin and gentamicin B. From Klebsiella pneumoniae.
   2989..3147    +  CDS            ble (fragment): BLE_KLEPN - Experimental evidence at protein level: Swiss-Prot protein existence level 1. Binding protein with a strong affinity to the bleomycin family of antibiotics. Binds to CL990; an antimitotic-antibiotic compound. From Klebsiella pneumoniae.
   3142..3263    +  polyA_signal   SV40 poly(A) signal: SV40 polyadenylation signal
   3336..3352    -  protein_bind   lac operator: The lac repressor binds to the lac operator to inhibit transcription in E. coli. This inhibition can be relieved by adding lactose or isopropyl-β-D-thiogalactopyranoside (IPTG). lac repressor encoded by lacI
   3360..3390    -  promoter       lac promoter: promoter for the E. coli lac operon
   3405..3426    -  protein_bind   CAP binding site: CAP binding activates transcription in the presence of cAMP. E. coli catabolite activator protein
   3439..3531    -  CDS            lacI (fragment): lac repressor; lacI; The lac repressor binds to the lac operator to inhibit transcription in E. coli. This inhibition can be relieved by adding lactose or isopropyl-β-D-thiogalactopyranoside (IPTG).
   3714..4299    -  rep_origin     ori: high-copy-number ColE1/pMB1/pBR322/pUC origin of replication
   4470..5330    -  CDS            AmpR: β-lactamase; bla; confers resistance to ampicillin, carbenicillin, and related antibiotics
   5331..5435    -  promoter       AmpR promoter: bla
>Addgene plasmid #13228 | pc3XB-ZF94 | depositor full sequence | sequence record 7577 | Author sequence
GACGGATCGGGAGATCTCCCGATCCCCTATGGTGCACTCTCAGTACAATCTGCTCTGATGCCGCATAGTT
AAGCCAGTATCTGCTCCCTGCTTGTGTGTTGGAGGTCGCTGAGTAGTGCGCGAGCAAAATTTAAGCTACA
ACAAGGCAAGGCTTGACCGACAATTGCATGAAGAATCTGCTTAGGGTTAGGCGTTTTGCGCTGCTTCGCG
ATGTACGGGCCAGATATACGCGTTGACATTGATTATTGACTAGTTATTAATAGTAATCAATTACGGGGTC
ATTAGTTCATAGCCCATATATGGAGTTCCGCGTTACATAACTTACGGTAAATGGCCCGCCTGGCTGACCG
CCCAACGACCCCCGCCCATTGACGTCAATAATGACGTATGTTCCCATAGTAACGCCAATAGGGACTTTCC
ATTGACGTCAATGGGTGGAGTATTTACGGTAAACTGCCCACTTGGCAGTACATCAAGTGTATCATATGCC
AAGTACGCCCCCTATTGACGTCAATGACGGTAAATGGCCCGCCTGGCATTATGCCCAGTACATGACCTTA
TGGGACTTTCCTACTTGGCAGTACATCTACGTATTAGTCATCGCTATTACCATGGTGATGCGGTTTTGGC
AGTACATCAATGGGCGTGGATAGCGGTTTGACTCACGGGGATTTCCAAGTCTCCACCCCATTGACGTCAA
TGGGAGTTTGTTTTGGCACCAAAATCAACGGGACTTTCCAAAATGTCGTAACAACTCCGCCCCATTGACG
CAAATGGGCGGTAGGCGTGTACGGTGGGAGGTCTATATAAGCAGAGCTCTCTGGCTAACTAGAGAACCCA
CTGCTTACTGGCTTATCGAAATTAATACGACTCACTATAGGGAGACCCAAGCTGGCTAGCGTTTAAACGG
GCCCTCTAGACCCGGGGAGAAGCCTTACAAATGCCCAGAATGTGGAAAGAGTTTTAGCTCTAAGAAACAT
CTCGCAGAACACCAGAGAACACATACCGGTGGATCCTCTGCACAGTAGTAAGCTTAAGTTTAAACCGCTG
ATCAGCCTCGACTGTGCCTTCTAGTTGCCAGCCATCTGTTGTTTGCCCCTCCCCCGTGCCTTCCTTGACC
CTGGAAGGTGCCACTCCCACTGTCCTTTCCTAATAAAATGAGGAAATTGCATCGCATTGTCTGAGTAGGT
GTCATTCTATTCTGGGGGGTGGGGTGGGGCAGGACAGCAAGGGGGAGGATTGGGAAGACAATAGCAGGCA
TGCTGGGGATGCGGTGGGCTCTATGGCTTCTGAGGCGGAAAGAACCAGCTGGGGCTCTAGGGGGTATCCC
C
[124 nt withheld, positions 1332-1455]
C
[91 nt withheld, positions 1457-1547]
A
[49 nt withheld, positions 1549-1597]
CCTTTGACGTTGGAGTCCACGTTCTTT
[37 nt withheld, positions 1625-1661]
ACCCTATCTCGGTCTATTCTTTTGATTTATAAGGGATTTTGCCGATTTCGGCCTATTGGTTAAAAAATGA
GCTGATTTAACAAAAATTTAACGCGAATTAATTCTGTGGAATGTGTGTCAGTTAGGGTGTGGAAAGTCCC
CAGGCTCCCCAGCAGGCAGAAGTATGCAAAGCATGCATCTCAATTAGTCAGCAACCAGGTGTGGAAAGTC
CCCAGGCTCCCCAGCAGGCAGAAGTATGCAAAGCATGCATCTCAATTAGTCAGCAACCATAGTCCCGCCC
CTAACTCCGCCCATCCCGCCCCTAACTCCGCCCAGTTCCGCCCATTCTCCGCCCCATGGCTGACTAATTT
TTTTTATTTATGCAGAGGCCGAGGCCGCCTCTGCCTCTGAGCTATTCCAGAAGTAGTGAGGAGGCTTTTT
TGGAGGCCTAGGCTTTTGCAAAAAGCTCCCGGCCGGGAGCTTGTATATCCATTTTCGGATCTGATCAAGA
GACAGGATGAGGATCGTTTCGCATGATTGAACAAGATGGATTGCACGCAGGTTCTCCGGCCGCTTGGGTG
GAGAGGCTATTCGGCTATGACTGGGCACAACAGACAATCGGCTGCTCTGATGCCGCCGTGTTCCGGCTGT
CAGCGCAGGGGCGCCCGGTTCTTTTTGTCAAGACCGACCTGTCCGGTGCCCTGAATGAACTGCAGGACGA
GGCAGCGCGGCTATCGTGGCTGGCCACGACGGGCGTTCCTTGCGCAGCTGTGCTCGACGTTGTCACTGAA
GCGGGAAGGGACTGGCTGCTATTGGGCGAAGTGCCGGGGCAGGATCTCCTGTCATCTCACCTTGCTCCTG
CCGAGAAAGTATCCATCATGGCTGATGCAATGCGGCGGCTGCATACGCTTGATCCGGCTACCTGCCCATT
CGACCACCAAGCGAAACATCGCATCGAGCGAGCACGTACTCGGATGGAAGCCGGTCTTGTCGATCAGGAT
GATCTGGACGAAGAGCATCAGGGGCTCGCGCCAGCCGAACTGTTCGCCAGGCTCAAGGCGCGCATGCCCG
ACGGCGAGGATCTCGTCGTGACCCATGGCGATGCCTGCTTGCCGAATATCATGGTGGAAAATGGCCGCTT
TTCTGGATTCATCGACTGTGGCCGGCTGGGTGTGGCGGACCGCTATCAGGACATAGCGTTGGCTACCCGT
GATATTGCTGAAGAGCTTGGCGGCGAATGGGCTGACCGCTTCCTCGTGCTTTACGGTATCGCCGCTCCCG
ATTCGCAGCGCATCGCCTTCTATCGCCTTCTTGACGAGTTCTTCTGAGCGGGACTCTGGGGTTCGAAATG
ACCGACCAAGCGACGCCCAACCTGCCATCACGAGATTTCGATTCCACCGCCGCCTTCTATGAAAGGTTGG
GCTTCGGAATCGTTTTCCGGGACGCCGGCTGGATGATCCTCCAGCGCGGGGATCTCATGCTGGAGTTCTT
CGCCCACCCCAACTTGTTTATTGCAGCTTATAATGGTTACAAATAAAGCAATAGCATCACAAATTTCACA
AATAAAGCATTTTTTTCACTGCATTCTAGTTGTGGTTTGTCCAAACTCATCAATGTATCTTATCATGTCT
GTATACCGTCGACCTCTAGCTAGAGCTTGGCGTAATCATGGTCATAGCTGTTTCCTGTGTGAAATTGTTA
TCCGCTCACAATTCCACACAACATACGAGCCGGAAGCATAAAGTGTAAAGCCTGGGGTGCCTAATGAGTG
AGCTAACTCACATTAATTGCGTTGCGCTCACTGCCCGCTTTCCAGTCGGGAAACCTGTCGTGCCAGCTGC
ATTAATGAATCGGCCAACGCGCGGGGAGAGGCGGTTTGCGTATTGGGCGCTCTTCCGCTTCCTCGCTCAC
TGACTCGCTGCGCTCGGTCGTTCGGCTGCGGCGAGCGGTATCAGCTCACTCAAAGGCGGTAATACGGTTA
TCCACAGAATCAGGGGATAACGCAGGAAAGAACATGTGAGCAAAAGGCCAGCAAAAGGCCAGGAACCGTA
AAAAGGCCGCGTTGCTGGCGTTTTTCCATAGGCTCCGCCCCCCTGACGAGCATCACAAAAATCGACGCTC
AAGTCAGAGGTGGCGAAACCCGACAGGACTATAAAGATACCAGGCGTTTCCCCCTGGAAGCTCCCTCGTG
CGCTCTCCTGTTCCGACCCTGCCGCTTACCGGATACCTGTCCGCCTTTCTCCCTTCGGGAAGCGTGGCGC
TTTCTCATAGCTCACGCTGTAGGTATCTCAGTTCGGTGTAGGTCGTTCGCTCCAAGCTGGGCTGTGTGCA
CGAACCCCCCGTTCAGCCCGACCGCTGCGCCTTATCCGGTAACTATCGTCTTGAGTCCAACCCGGTAAGA
CACGACTTATCGCCACTGGCAGCAGCCACTGGTAACAGGATTAGCAGAGCGAGGTATGTAGGCGGTGCTA
CAGAGTTCTTGAAGTGGTGGCCTAACTACGGCTACACTAGAAGAACAGTATTTGGTATCTGCGCTCTGCT
GAAGCCAGTTACCTTCGGAAAAAGAGTTGGTAGCTCTTGATCCGGCAAACAAACCACCGCTGGTAGCGGT
TTTTTTGTTTGCAAGCAGCAGATTACGCGCAGAAAAAAAGGATCTCAAGAAGATCCTTTGATCTTTTCTA
CGGGGTCTGACGCTCAGTGGAACGAAAACTCACGTTAAGGGATTTTGGTCATGAGATTATCAAAAAGGAT
CTTCACCTAGATCCTTTTAAATTAAAAATGAAGTTTTAAATCAATCTAAAGTATATATGAGTAAACTTGG
TCTGACAGTTACCAATGCTTAATCAGTGAGGCACCTATCTCAGCGATCTGTCTATTTCGTTCATCCATAG
TTGCCTGACTCCCCGTCGTGTAGATAACTACGATACGGGAGGGCTTACCATCTGGCCCCAGTGCTGCAAT
GATACCGCGAGACCCACGCTCACCGGCTCCAGATTTATCAGCAATAAACCAGCCAGCCGGAAGGGCCGAG
CGCAGAAGTGGTCCTGCAACTTTATCCGCCTCCATCCAGTCTATTAATTGTTGCCGGGAAGCTAGAGTAA
GTAGTTCGCCAGTTAATAGTTTGCGCAACGTTGTTGCCATTGCTACAGGCATCGTGGTGTCACGCTCGTC
GTTTGGTATGGCTTCATTCAGCTCCGGTTCCCAACGATCAAGGCGAGTTACATGATCCCCCATGTTGTGC
AAAAAAGCGGTTAGCTCCTTCGGTCCTCCGATCGTTGTCAGAAGTAAGTTGGCCGCAGTGTTATCACTCA
TGGTTATGGCAGCACTGCATAATTCTCTTACTGTCATGCCATCCGTAAGATGCTTTTCTGTGACTGGTGA
GTACTCAACCAAGTCATTCTGAGAATAGTGTATGCGGCGACCGAGTTGCTCTTGCCCGGCGTCAATACGG
GATAATACCGCGCCACATAGCAGAACTTTAAAAGTGCTCATCATTGGAAAACGTTCTTCGGGGCGAAAAC
TCTCAAGGATCTTACCGCTGTTGAGATCCAGTTCGATGTAACCCACTCGTGCACCCAACTGATCTTCAGC
ATCTTTTACTTTCACCAGCGTTTCTGGGTGAGCAAAAACAGGAAGGCAAAATGCCGCAAAAAAGGGAATA
AGGGCGACACGGAAATGTTGAATACTCATACTCTTCCTTTTTCAATATTATTGAAGCATTTATCAGGGTT
ATTGTCTCATGAGCGGATACATATTTGAATGTATTTAGAAAAATAAACAAATAGGGGTTCCGCGCACATT
TCCCCGAAAAGTGCCACCTGACGTC
