>Addgene plasmid #13228 | pc3XB-ZF94 | addgene partial sequence | sequence record 19612 | CMV-F 5'-CGCAAATGGGCGGTAGGCGTG-3'
GAGCTCTCTGGCTAACTAGAGAACCCACTGCTTACTGGCTTATCGAAATTAATACGACTCACTATAGGGA
GACCCAAGCTGGCTAGCGTTTAAACGGGCCCTCTAGACCCGGGGAGAAGCCTTACAAATGCCCAGAATGT
GGAAAGAGTTTTAGCTCTAAGAAACATCTCGCAGAACACCAGAGAACACATACCGGTGGATCCTCTGCAC
AGTAGTAAGCTTAAGTTTAAACCGCTGATCAGCCTCGACTGTGCCTTCTAGTTGCCAGCCATCTGTTGTT
TGCCCCTCCCCCGTGCCTTCCTTGACCCTGGAAGGTGCCACTCCCACTGTCCTTTCCTAATAAAATGAGG
AAATTGCATCGCATTGTCTGAGTAGGTGTCATTCTATTCTGGGGGGTGGGGTGGGGCAGGACAGCAAGGG
GGAGGATTGGGAAGACAATAGCAGGCATGCTGGGGATGCGGTGGGCTCTATGGCTTCTGAGGCGGAAAGA
ACCAGCTGGGGCTCTAGGGGGTATCCCC
[124 nt withheld, positions 519-642]
C
[34 nt withheld, positions 644-677]
